Addgene plasmid #248337: EKv408(Gold Cas-guide insert4)
Purpose: (Empty Backbone) gRNA insert vector for Golden Gate Assembly
Depositing lab: Elena Kozgunova. Depositing organization: Nagoya University. Publication: tRNA-Based Polycistronic CRISPR/Cas9 System Boosts Efficiency of Multi-Gene Deletion in the Moss Physcomitrella. Kozgunova E. bioRxiv 2025.07.29.667574 10.1101/2025.07.29.667574.
Backbone
  Vector backbone: pUC18
  Vector type: CRISPR
Growth in bacteria
  Bacterial resistance: Ampicillin, 100 μg/mL
  Growth temperature: 37°C
  Growth strain: DH5alpha
  Copy number: High Copy
Gene/Insert
  Gene/Insert name: None
Terms and licenses: Academic/Nonprofit Terms; Industry Terms: Not Available to Industry
Depositor comments: Intermediate vector, referred to as a gRNA insert vector, is used to clone guide RNA sequences by annealing complementary oligonucleotides with appropriate overhangs and inserting them into a BbsI site positioned between the PpU6 promoter and the gRNA scaffold. The PpU6 promoter and gRNA scaffold are flanked by outward-facing BsaI sites with unique four-base overhangs, enabling directional and ordered assembly via Golden Gate.
How to cite: EKv408(Gold Cas-guide insert4) was a gift from Elena Kozgunova (Addgene plasmid # 248337 ; http://n2t.net/addgene:248337 ; RRID:Addgene_248337)
