[The description below was written by a language model from this plasmid's Addgene catalogue record and pLannotate feature annotations shown in this document.]
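Description:
EKv408(Gold Cas-guide insert4) is a small (about 3.1 kb) pUC18-based intermediate CRISPR vector, deposited as an empty backbone, that serves as a guide RNA entry plasmid for Golden Gate assembly. It is propagated in E. coli at high copy number through the ColE1/pUC-type origin and is selected with ampicillin via the β-lactamase gene under its native promoter. Remnants of the pUC18 architecture are still annotated, including fragments of lacZα and the multiple cloning site, the lac promoter, operator and CAP binding site, and short fragments of bom, lacI and rop. These are backbone leftovers rather than functional parts of the design.

The working unit is a guide RNA expression cassette consisting of the PpU6 promoter followed by the Streptococcus pyogenes Cas9 gRNA scaffold. According to the depositor, a BbsI site sits between the promoter and the scaffold, so a spacer can be introduced as a pair of annealed complementary oligonucleotides with matching overhangs. The whole promoter–scaffold unit is flanked by outward-facing BsaI sites that generate unique four-base overhangs, allowing several loaded cassettes from different insert vectors to be joined in a fixed order and orientation. The "insert4" in the name suggests this plasmid occupies one defined position in such a series, though the record does not spell this out. The automated feature table annotates the scaffold but not the PpU6 promoter or the type IIS sites, which are known only from the depositor's comments. No Cas9 gene or plant selection marker is present. The associated work concerns multiplexed Cas9 gene deletion in the moss Physcomitrella.
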