Features (pLannotate 1.2.2; 12 found; start..end, strand, type, name):
    137..236     +  misc_feature   bom (fragment): basis of mobility region from pBR322
    242..396     -  CDS            lacZα (fragment): LacZα fragment of β-galactosidase; lacZ fragment
    770..845     +  misc_RNA       gRNA scaffold: guide RNA scaffold for the Streptococcus pyogenes CRISPR/Cas9 system
    863..896     -  misc_feature   MCS (fragment): pUC18/19 multiple cloning site
    930..946     -  protein_bind   lac operator: The lac repressor binds to the lac operator to inhibit transcription in E. coli. This inhibition can be relieved by adding lactose or isopropyl-β-D-thiogalactopyranoside (IPTG). lac repressor encoded by lacI
    954..984     -  promoter       lac promoter: promoter for the E. coli lac operon
    999..1020    -  protein_bind   CAP binding site: CAP binding activates transcription in the presence of cAMP. E. coli catabolite activator protein
   1033..1125    -  CDS            lacI (fragment): lac repressor; lacI; The lac repressor binds to the lac operator to inhibit transcription in E. coli. This inhibition can be relieved by adding lactose or isopropyl-β-D-thiogalactopyranoside (IPTG).
   1308..1896    -  rep_origin     ori: high-copy-number ColE1/pMB1/pBR322/pUC origin of replication
   2067..2927    -  CDS            AmpR: β-lactamase; bla; confers resistance to ampicillin, carbenicillin, and related antibiotics
   2928..3032    -  promoter       AmpR promoter: bla
   3127..35      +  CDS            rop (fragment) (across the origin): Rop protein, which maintains plasmids at low copy number; rop
>Addgene plasmid #248337 | EKv408(Gold Cas-guide insert4) | addgene full sequence | sequence record 496216 | Addgene NGS Result
TCGCGCGTTTCGGTGATGACGGTGAAAACCTCTGACACATGCAGCTCCCGGAGACGGTCACAGCTTGTCT
GTAAGCGGATGCCGGGAGCAGACAAGCCCGTCAGGGCGCGTCAGCGGGTGTTGGCGGGTGTCGGGGCTGG
CTTAACTATGCGGCATCAGAGCAGATTGTACTGAGAGTGCACCATATGCGGTGTGAAATACCGCACAGAT
GCGTAAGGAGAAAATACCGCATCAGGCGCCATTCGCCATTCAGGCTGCACAACTGTTGGGAAGGGCGATC
GGTGCGGGCCTCTTCGCTATTACGCCAGCTGGCGAAAGGGGGATGTGCTGCAAGGCGATTAAGTTGGGTA
ACGCCAGGGTTTTCCCAGTCACGACGTTGTAAAACGACGGCCAGTGCCAAGCTTGGTCTCATGATTCGAT
TGAATGTCCATTGAAGCAGACGTGTTGCGACAGGTTAGCGACGATGGGTGTAGATGTGATGTGATGTGAT
GGTGTGGTTCTTCCACGGCGGCGTCCTTGCGGTGGCGGAGAAGGGGATATCCCGAAGGAGCGGCAGCGGG
AGAGCACAAGCAGAAAGGGTGCAGTGAGTGAGTGGGTCCAGCTGGGTGGCTGGCCGAGTGGACGCGACCG
GGTTTCGAGGGGGGGGGGGAGAAAAGGGATGGAGCGAGGGATATAACCCACATGGAATGGAGGTGGGTGT
GAAGGCGGGTATATAGGAAGGTGGAGGACTTACAACCCATGAGGTCTTCGCCCCATGGTATGAAGACTCG
TTTTAGAGCTAGAAATAGCAAGTTAAAATAAGGCTAGTCCGTTATCAACTTGAAAAAGTGGCACCGAGTC
GGTGCTTTTTTTCGGCTGAGACCTCTAGAGGATCCCCGGGTACCGAGCTCGAATTCGTAATCATGGTCAT
AGCTGTTTCCTGTGTGAAATTGTTATCCGCTCACAATTCCACACAACATACGAGCCGGAAGCATAAAGTG
TAAAGCCTGGGGTGCCTAATGAGTGAGCTAACTCACATTAATTGCGTTGCGCTCACTGCCCGCTTTCCAG
TCGGGAAACCTGTCGTGCCAGCTGCATTAATGAATCGGCCAACGCGCGGGGAGAGGCGGTTTGCGTATTG
GGCGCTCTTCCGCTTCCTCGCTCACTGACTCGCTGCGCTCGGTCGTTCGGCTGCGGCGAGCGGTATCAGC
TCACTCAAAGGCGGTAATACGGTTATCCACAGAATCAGGGGATAACGCAGGAAAGAACATGTGAGCAAAA
GGCCAGCAAAAGGCCAGGAACCGTAAAAAGGCCGCGTTGCTGGCGTTTTTCCATAGGCTCCGCCCCCCTG
ACGAGCATCACAAAAATCGACGCTCAAGTCAGAGGTGGCGAAACCCGACAGGACTATAAAGATACCAGGC
GTTTCCCCCTGGAAGCTCCCTCGTGCGCTCTCCTGTTCCGACCCTGCCGCTTACCGGATACCTGTCCGCC
TTTCTCCCTTCGGGAAGCGTGGCGCTTTCTCATAGCTCACGCTGTAGGTATCTCAGTTCGGTGTAGGTCG
TTCGCTCCAAGCTGGGCTGTGTGCACGAACCCCCCGTTCAGCCCGACCGCTGCGCCTTATCCGGTAACTA
TCGTCTTGAGTCCAACCCGGTAAGACACGACTTATCGCCACTGGCAGCAGCCACTGGTAACAGGATTAGC
AGAGCGAGGTATGTAGGCGGTGCTACAGAGTTCTTGAAGTGGTGGCCTAACTACGGCTACACTAGAAGAA
CAGTATTTGGTATCTGCGCTCTGCTGAAGCCAGTTACCTTCGGAAAAAGAGTTGGTAGCTCTTGATCCGG
CAAACAAACCACCGCTGGTAGCGGTGGTTTTTTTGTTTGCAAGCAGCAGATTACGCGCAGAAAAAAAGGA
TCTCAAGAAGATCCTTTGATCTTTTCTACGGGGTCTGACGCTCAGTGGAACGAAAACTCACGTTAAGGGA
TTTTGGTCATGAGATTATCAAAAAGGATCTTCACCTAGATCCTTTTAAATTAAAAATGAAGTTTTAAATC
AATCTAAAGTATATATGAGTAAACTTGGTCTGACAGTTACCAATGCTTAATCAGTGAGGCACCTATCTCA
GCGATCTGTCTATTTCGTTCATCCATAGTTGCCTGACTCCCCGTCGTGTAGATAACTACGATACGGGAGG
GCTTACCATCTGGCCCCAGTGCTGCAATGATACCGCGAGAACCACGCTCACCGGCTCCAGATTTATCAGC
AATAAACCAGCCAGCCGGAAGGGCCGAGCGCAGAAGTGGTCCTGCAACTTTATCCGCCTCCATCCAGTCT
ATTAATTGTTGCCGGGAAGCTAGAGTAAGTAGTTCGCCAGTTAATAGTTTGCGCAACGTTGTTGCCATTG
CTACAGGCATCGTGGTGTCACGCTCGTCGTTTGGTATGGCTTCATTCAGCTCCGGTTCCCAACGATCAAG
GCGAGTTACATGATCCCCCATGTTGTGCAAAAAAGCGGTTAGCTCCTTCGGTCCTCCGATCGTTGTCAGA
AGTAAGTTGGCCGCAGTGTTATCACTCATGGTTATGGCAGCACTGCATAATTCTCTTACTGTCATGCCAT
CCGTAAGATGCTTTTCTGTGACTGGTGAGTACTCAACCAAGTCATTCTGAGAATAGTGTATGCGGCGACC
GAGTTGCTCTTGCCCGGCGTCAATACGGGATAATACCGCGCCACATAGCAGAACTTTAAAAGTGCTCATC
ATTGGAAAACGTTCTTCGGGGCGAAAACTCTCAAGGATCTTACCGCTGTTGAGATCCAGTTCGATGTAAC
CCACTCGTGCACCCAACTGATCTTCAGCATCTTTTACTTTCACCAGCGTTTCTGGGTGAGCAAAAACAGG
AAGGCAAAATGCCGCAAAAAAGGGAATAAGGGCGACACGGAAATGTTGAATACTCATACTCTTCCTTTTT
CAATATTATTGAAGCATTTATCAGGGTTATTGTCTCATGAGCGGATACATATTTGAATGTATTTAGAAAA
ATAAACAAATAGGGGTTCCGCGCACATTTCCCCGAAAAGTGCCACCTGACGTCTAAGAAACCATTATTAT
CATGACATTAACCTATAAAAATAGGCGTATCACGAGGCCCTTTCGTC
